Addgene plasmid #117032: SG-C-Int-3
Purpose: Constitutive integrase cassette - Int5
Depositing lab: Jerome Bonnet. Depositing organization: CNRS UMR 5048, INSERM U1054, Centre de Biochimie Structurale. Publication: Hierarchical composition of reliable recombinase logic devices. Guiziou S, Mayonove P, Bonnet J. Nat Commun. 2019 Jan 28;10(1):456. doi: 10.1038/s41467-019-08391-y. PubMed 30692530.
Backbone
  Vector backbone: J66100
  Backbone size w/o insert (bp): 2327
  Vector type: Synthetic Biology
Growth in bacteria
  Bacterial resistance: Ampicillin, 100 μg/mL
  Growth temperature: 37°C
  Growth strain: DH5alpha
  Copy number: High Copy
Gene/Insert
  Gene/Insert name: Constitutive integrase cassette -Int5
  Species: Synthetic
  Insert size (bp): 2730
  Cloning method: Gibson Cloning
Terms and licenses: Academic/Nonprofit Terms; Industry Terms: Not Available to Industry
How to cite: SG-C-Int-3 was a gift from Jerome Bonnet (Addgene plasmid # 117032 ; http://n2t.net/addgene:117032 ; RRID:Addgene_117032)
