[The description below was written by a language model from this plasmid's Addgene catalogue record and pLannotate feature annotations shown in this document.]
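Description:
SG-C-Int-3 is a synthetic-biology plasmid for Escherichia coli that carries a constitutive expression cassette for the serine integrase Int5. It is built on the J66100 backbone (about 2.3 kb), into which a synthetic insert of about 2.7 kb was placed by Gibson assembly, giving a sequenced total of roughly 5.06 kb. Propagation relies on a high-copy ColE1/pUC-type origin of replication, and selection is by ampicillin through a β-lactamase gene driven by its native bla promoter. The backbone also contains a lambda t0 terminator, a cat promoter remnant and a putative bacterial terminator flanking the maintenance functions.

The automated annotation resolves only part of the payload. It finds a short fragment resembling the trc promoter, followed by the rrnB T1 and T7Te terminators, which probably insulate the cassette from upstream read-through. Downstream is a fragment matching the J23119 family of strong constitutive Registry promoters, which is plausibly the promoter driving the integrase, although the record does not state this explicitly. The long stretch between this promoter and the origin, roughly 2.4 kb, carries no annotation. It is presumably where the Int5 coding sequence and its associated translation and termination signals lie, but the feature table does not identify them.

The plasmid belongs to a collection developed for composing recombinase-based logic devices. Its stated purpose is to supply Int5 constitutively, which would be suited to testing whether target constructs bearing the cognate attachment sites are inverted or excised as designed, without depending on an inducible input. The record does not describe the partner target plasmids.
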