Features (pLannotate 1.2.2; 10 found; start..end, strand, type, name):
     81..105     +  promoter       trc promoter (fragment): strong E. coli promoter; hybrid between the trp and lac UV5 promoters
    183..254     +  terminator     rrnB T1 terminator: transcription terminator T1 from the E. coli rrnB gene
    270..297     +  terminator     T7Te terminator: phage T7 early transcription terminator
    546..570     +  promoter       J23119(SpeI) promoter (fragment): bacterial promoter (Registry of Standard Biological Parts BBa J23119) modified to end with an SpeI site
   2983..3590    -  rep_origin     ori: high-copy-number ColE1/pMB1/pBR322/pUC origin of replication
   3688..3722    -  terminator     lambda t0 terminator: minimal transcription terminator from phage lambda (Scholtissek and Grosse, 1987)
   3798..3867    +  promoter       AmpR promoter: bla
   3870..4730    +  CDS            AmpR: β-lactamase; bla; confers resistance to ampicillin, carbenicillin, and related antibiotics
   4734..4836    -  promoter       cat promoter: promoter of the E. coli cat gene encoding chloramphenicol acetyltransferase
   5013..5056    -  terminator     bacterial terminator: putative bacterial transcription terminator
>Addgene plasmid #117032 | SG-C-Int-3 | addgene full sequence | sequence record 228412 | Addgene NGS Result
GATACTGTTACTTACCGATTATTGTGAAGAACCAGACCGTTTGTTGTAGCACACTCGGCGAAAATCTGAA
TAGTAACTTCTTGACAATTAATCATCCGGCTCGTAATTTATGTGGAAAAGAGGAGAAATACTAGATAAAG
TTGTGCCGTATCCAGCGGTTACCAATAATAGTCTCCAGGCATCAAATAAAACGAAAGGCTCAGTCGAAAG
ACTGGGCCTTTCGTTTTATCTGTTGTTTGTCGGTGAACGCTCTCTACTAGAGTCACACTGGCTCACCTTC
GGGTGGGCCTTTCTGCGTTTATATAGTAAAGTTCCAATAAGACTCCAGGTATCTGTCCGTGTAAAAAAGA
GTATTGACTTCGCATCTTTTTGTACCTATAATGTGTGGATCACACAGGAAAGTACTAGATTGAACCTCTA
CTACGAGTGAGTTGAGATTACAGCCTTACTCGGTACCAAATTCCAGAAAAGAGACGCTTTCGAGCGTCTT
TTTTCGTTTTGGTCCCTTACGCTATTATTGAAGCCAGTCTGTTACCGAAGTGAAATTGACGGCTAGCTCA
GTCCTAGGTACAGTGCTAGCCAGAGGAAGGAGGCTCGATGCCTGGTATGACCACCGAAACCGGTCCGGAT
CCGGCAGGTCTGATTGACCTGTTTTGTCGTAAAAGCAAAGCAGTTAAAAGCCGTGCAAATGGTGCAGGTC
AGCGTCGTAAACAAGAAATTAGCATTGCAGCACAAGAAACCCTGGGTCGTAAAGTTGCAGCACTGCTGGG
TATGCAGGTTCGTCATGTTTGGAAAGAAGTTGGTAGCGCAAGCCGTTTTCGTAAAGGTAAAGCACGTGAT
GATCAGAGCAAAGCACTGAAAGCCCTGGAAAGCGGTGAAGTTGGTGCACTGTGGTGTTATCGTCTGGATC
GTTGGGATCGTGGTGGTGCCGGTGCAATTCTGAAAATTATCGAACCGGAAGATGGTATGCCTCGTCGTCT
GCTGTTTGGTTGGGATGAAGATACCGGTAGTCCGGTTCTGGATAGCACCAATAAACGTGATCGCGGTGAA
CTGATTCGTCGTGCAGAAGAAGCACGCGAAGAAGCAGAAAAACTGAGCGAACGTGTTCGTGATACCAAAG
CACATCAGCGTGAAAATGGTGAATGGGTTAATGCCCGTGCACCGTATGGTCTGCGTGTTGTTCTGGTTAC
CGTTAGTGATGAAGAGGGTGATGAATATGATGAACGTAAACTGGCAGCAGATGATGAAGATGCGGGTGGT
CCTGATGGTCTGACCAAAGCAGAAGCAGCCCGTCTGGTTTTTACCCTGCCGGTTACCGATCGTCTGAGCT
ATGCAGGCACCGCACATGCAATGAATACCCGTGAAATTCCGAGCCCGACCGGTGGTCCGTGGATTGCAGT
TACCGTGCGTGATATGATTCAGAATCCGGCATATGCGGGTTGGCAGACCACAGGTCGTCAGGATGGTAAA
CAGCGTCGTCTGACCTTTTATAACGGTGAAGGTAAACGTGTTAGCGTTATGCATGGTCCTCCGCTGGTGA
CCGATGAAGAACAAGAAGCCGCAAAAGCAGCCGTTAAAGGTGAAGATGGTGTTGGTGTTCCGCTGGATGG
TAGCGATCATGATACCCGTCGCAAACATCTGCTGAGCGGTCGTATGCGTTGTCCGGGTTGTGGTGGTAGC
TGTAGCTATAGCGGTAATGGTTATCGTTGTTGGCGTAGCAGTGTGAAAGGTGGTTGTCCGGCACCGACCT
ATGTTGCACGTAAAAGCGTTGAAGAATATGTTGCATTTCGTTGGGCAGCAAAATTAGCAGCAAGCGAACC
GGATGATCCGTTTGTTATTGCAGTTGCAGATCGCTGGGCAGCACTGACCCATCCGCAGGCAAGCGAAGAT
GAAAAGTATGCAAAAGCCGCAGTTCGTGAAGCCGAAAAAAATCTGGGTCGCCTGCTGCGTGATCGTCAGA
ATGGTGTTTATGATGGTCCGGCAGAACAGTTTTTTGCCCCTGCATATCAAGAAGCACTGAGCACCTTGCA
GGCAGCCAAAGATGCAGTTAGCGAAAGCAGCGCAAGCGCAGCAGTTGATGTTAGCTGGATTGTTGATAGC
AGCGATTATGAAGAACTGTGGCTGCGTGCAACCCCGACCATGCGTAATGCAATTATTGATACCTGCATCG
ATGAAATTTGGGTTGCAAAAGGCCAGCGTGGTCGTCCGTTTGATGGTGATGAACGCGTTAAAATCAAATG
GGCAGCCCGTACCTAAAACGATTACGGATTGCTCTACTGTGACTGAAGTTTACAACCCAATTATTGAAGG
CCGCTAACGCGGCCTTTTTTTGTTTCTGGTCTCCCTGAGGCACAGAGATTTACTTTATTCACGACTTCAG
ATACGCACAGCTAACACCACGTCGTCCCTATCTGCTGCCCTAGGTCTATGAGTGGTTGCTGGATAACTTT
ACGGGCATGCATAAGGCTCGTATGATATATTCAGGGAGACCACAACGGTTTCCCTCTACAAATAATTTTG
TTTAACTTTAGTAATTTCAACAAAATAACTAGGATTCGAAATACGGTCTACTACAGAAGGGTGGTTTATC
TTACTCAACGACGAACAATAAGGCCTCCCTAACGGGGGGCCTTTTTTATTGATAACAAAAAGATTTCCCT
CGTCACGCAGTAAGTATTTATCGTAGAAGATCACTTTTATCGGTTTCCAGAACAGGTAAGAGCCAATAGT
GATTACTTCGCGTTATGCAGGCTTCCTCGCTCACTGACTCGCTGCGCTCGGTCGTTCGGCTGCGGCGAGC
GGTATCAGCTCACTCAAAGGCGGTAATCCTAGCTAGGGCGTTCGGCTGCGGCGAGCGGTATCAGCTCACT
CAAAGGCGGTAATACGGTTATCCACAGAATCAGGGGATAACGCAGGAAAGAACATGTGAGCAAAAGGCCA
GCAAAAGGCCAGGAACCGTAAAAAGGCCGCGTTGCTGGCGTTTTTCCATAGGCTCCGCCCCCCTGACGAG
CATCACAAAAATCGACGCTCAAGTCAGAGGTGGCGAAACCCGACAGGACTATAAAGATACCAGGCGTTTC
CCCCTGGAAGCTCCCTCGTGCGCTCTCCTGTTCCGACCCTGCCGCTTACCGGATACCTGTCCGCCTTTCT
CCCTTCGGGAAGCGTGGCGCTTTCTCATAGCTCACGCTGTAGGTATCTCAGTTCGGTGTAGGTCGTTCGC
TCCAAGCTGGGCTGTGTGCACGAACCCCCCGTTCAGCCCGACCGCTGCGCCTTATCCGGTAACTATCGTC
TTGAGTCCAACCCGGTAAGACACGACTTATCGCCACTGGCAGCAGCTTATCGCCACTGGCAGCAGCCACT
GGTAACAGGATTAGCAGAGCGAGGTATGTAGGCGGTGCTACAGAGTTCTTGAAGTGGTGGCCTAACTACG
GCTACACTAGAAGGACAGTATTTGGTATCTGCGCTCTGCTGAAGCCAGTTACCTTCGGAAAAAGAGTTGG
TAGCTCTTGATCCGGCAAACAAACCACCGCTGGTAGCGGTGGTTTTTTGTTTGCAAGCAGCAGATTACGC
GCAGAAAAAAAGGATCTCAAGAAGATCCTTTGATCTTTTCTACGGGGTCTGACGCTCAGTGGAACGAAAA
CTCACGTTAAGGGATTTTGGTCATGACTTGTGCTTGGATTCTCACCAATAAAAAACGCCCGGCGGCAACC
GAGCGTTCTGAACAAATCCAGATGGAGTTCTGAGGTCATTACTGGATCTATCAGCAGGAGTCCAAGCGAG
CTCGATATCACTAAATACATTCAAATATCTATCCGCTCATGAGACAATAACCCTGATAAATGCTTCAATA
ATATTGAAAAAGGAAGAATATGAGTATTCAACATTTCCGTGTCGCCCTTATTCCCTTTTTTGCGGCATTT
TGCCTTCCTGTTTTTGCTCACCCAGAAACGCTGGTGAAAGTAAAAGATGCCGAAGATCAGTTGGGTGCAC
GTGTGGGTTACATCGAACTGGACCTCAACAGCGGTAAGATTCTTGAGAGTTTTCGCCCCGAAGAACGTTT
CCCAATGATGAGCACTTTTAAAGTTCTGCTCTGTGGCGCGGTATTATCCCGTATTGACGCCGGGCAAGAG
CAACTCGGTCGCCGCATACACTATTCTCAGAATGACTTGGTTGAGTACTCACCAGTCACAGAAAAGCATC
TTACGGACGGCATGACAGTACGCGAATTATGCAGCGCTGCCATAACCATGAGTGATAACACGGCGGCCAA
CTTACTTCTGACAACGATCGGAGGACCGAAGGAGCTTACCGCTTTTTTGCACAACATGGGTGATCATGTA
ACTCGCCTTGATCGTTGGGAACCGGAGCTGAATGAAGCCATACCAAACGACGAGCGTGACACCACGATGC
CTGTAGCTATGGCAACAACGTTGCGCAAACTCTTAACTGGCGAACTTCTTACTCTCGCTTCCCGGCAACA
ATTAATAGACTGGATGGAGGCGGATAAAGTTGCAGGACCACTTCTGCGCTCGGCCCTTCCGGCTGGCTGG
TTTATTGCTGATAAATCTGGAGCCGGTGAGCGTGGGTCTCGCGGTATCATTGCAGCACTGGGGCCAGATG
GTAAGCCCTCCCGTATCGTAGTTATCTACACGACGGGGAGTCAGGCAACTATGGATGAACGAAATAGACA
GATCGCTGAGATAGGTGCCTCCCTGATTAAGCATTGGTAATAATTTAGCTTCCTTAGCTCCTGAAAATCT
CGATAACTCAAAAAATACGCCCGGTAGTGATCTTATTTCATTATGGTGAAAGTTGGAACCTCTTACGTGC
CGATCAACGTCTCATTTTCGCCAGATATCGACGTCTAAGAAACCATTATTATCATGACATTAACCTATAA
AAATAGGCGTATCACGAGGCCCTTTCGTCTTCACCTCGAGTGCCACCTGACGTCTAAGAAACCATTATTA
TCATGACATTAACCTATAAAAATAGGCGTATCACGAGGCAGAATTTCAGATAAAAAAAATCCTTAGCTTT
CGCTAAGGATGATTTCTGGA
